>Addgene plasmid #121356 | pUC57-Kan_GY11_00137731 | depositor full sequence | sequence record 231430 | pUC57-Kan_GY11_00137731 sequence 2860 bps
TCGCGCGTTTCGGTGATGACGGTGAAAACCTCTGACACATGCAGCTCCCGGAGACGGTCACAGCTTGTCT
GTAAGCGGATGCCGGGAGCAGACAAGCCCGTCAGGGCGCGTCAGCGGGTGTTGGCGGGTGTCGGGGCTGG
CTTAACTATGCGGCATCAGAGCAGATTGTACTGAGAGTGCACCATATGCGGTGTGAAATACCGCACAGAT
GCGTAAGGAGAAAATACCGCATCAGGCGCCATTCGCCATTCAGGCTGCGCAACTGTTGGGAAGGGCGATC
GGTGCGGGCCTCTTCGCTATTACGCCAGCTGGCGAAAGGGGGATGTGCTGCAAGGCGATTAAGTTGGGTA
ACGCCAGGGTTTTCCCAGTCACGACGTTGTAAAACGACGGCCAGTGAATTGACGCGTATTGGGATGGAAC
TTGGTCTCTAAGCTCACAAACCCAAAGCTTCTTCTCTCAATTTAACAGACCAATAATTTTGATCCAAACC
AACTTGAGTTGGTTGACAAGAATCATCAACAGAAATAATACATCTTTTACCTTGAACTTCAGTTTGTTGA
AAAGAACCAGATGGAATATTTCTAAAAGTAACTCTTCTACCTCTAAACAAAATATCAATAGTACACAATT
CCATTAGAGACCAAGTTCCATCCCAATGGCGCGCCGAGCTTGGCTCGAGCATGGTCATAGCTGTTTCCTG
TGTGAAATTGTTATCCGCTCACAATTCCACACAACATACGAGCCGGAAGCATAAAGTGTAAAGCCTGGGG
TGCCTAATGAGTGAGCTAACTCACATTAATTGCGTTGCGCTCACTGCCCGCTTTCCAGTCGGGAAACCTG
TCGTGCCAGCTGCATTAATGAATCGGCCAACGCGCGGGGAGAGGCGGTTTGCGTATTGGGCGCTCTTCCG
CTTCCTCGCTCACTGACTCGCTGCGCTCGGTCGTTCGGCTGCGGCGAGCGGTATCAGCTCACTCAAAGGC
GGTAATACGGTTATCCACAGAATCAGGGGATAACGCAGGAAAGAACATGTGAGCAAAAGGCCAGCAAAAG
GCCAGGAACCGTAAAAAGGCCGCGTTGCTGGCGTTTTTCCATAGGCTCCGCCCCCCTGACGAGCATCACA
AAAATCGACGCTCAAGTCAGAGGTGGCGAAACCCGACAGGACTATAAAGATACCAGGCGTTTCCCCCTGG
AAGCTCCCTCGTGCGCTCTCCTGTTCCGACCCTGCCGCTTACCGGATACCTGTCCGCCTTTCTCCCTTCG
GGAAGCGTGGCGCTTTCTCATAGCTCACGCTGTAGGTATCTCAGTTCGGTGTAGGTCGTTCGCTCCAAGC
TGGGCTGTGTGCACGAACCCCCCGTTCAGCCCGACCGCTGCGCCTTATCCGGTAACTATCGTCTTGAGTC
CAACCCGGTAAGACACGACTTATCGCCACTGGCAGCAGCCACTGGTAACAGGATTAGCAGAGCGAGGTAT
GTAGGCGGTGCTACAGAGTTCTTGAAGTGGTGGCCTAACTACGGCTACACTAGAAGAACAGTATTTGGTA
TCTGCGCTCTGCTGAAGCCAGTTACCTTCGGAAAAAGAGTTGGTAGCTCTTGATCCGGCAAACAAACCAC
CGCTGGTAGCGGTGGTTTTTTTGTTTGCAAGCAGCAGATTACGCGCAGAAAAAAAGGATCTCAAGAAGAT
CCTTTGATCTTTTCTACGGGGTCTGACGCTCAGTGGAACGAAAACTCACGTTAAGGGATTTTGGTCATGA
GATTATCAAAAAGGATCTTCACCTAGATCCTTTTAAATTAAAAATGAAGTTTTAAATCAATCTAAAGTAT
ATATGAGTAAACTTGGTCTGACAGTTAGAAAAACTCATCGAGCATCAAATGAAACTGCAATTTATTCATA
TCAGGATTATCAATACCATATTTTTGAAAAAGCCGTTTCTGTAATGAAGGAGAAAACTCACCGAGGCAGT
TCCATAGGATGGCAAGATCCTGGTATCGGTCTGCGATTCCGACTCGTCCAACATCAATACAACCTATTAA
TTTCCCCTCGTCAAAAATAAGGTTATCAAGTGAGAAATCACCATGAGTGACGACTGAATCCGGTGAGAAT
GGCAAAAGTTTATGCATTTCTTTCCAGACTTGTTCAACAGGCCAGCCATTACGCTCGTCATCAAAATCAC
TCGCATCAACCAAACCGTTATTCATTCGTGATTGCGCCTGAGCGAGACGAAATACGCGATCGCTGTTAAA
AGGACAATTACAAACAGGAATCGAATGCAACCGGCGCAGGAACACTGCCAGCGCATCAACAATATTTTCA
CCTGAATCAGGATATTCTTCTAATACCTGGAATGCTGTTTTCCCAGGGATCGCAGTGGTGAGTAACCATG
CATCATCAGGAGTACGGATAAAATGCTTGATGGTCGGAAGAGGCATAAATTCCGTCAGCCAGTTTAGTCT
GACCATCTCATCTGTAACATCATTGGCAACGCTACCTTTGCCATGTTTCAGAAACAACTCTGGCGCATCG
GGCTTCCCATACAATCGATAGATTGTCGCACCTGATTGCCCGACATTATCGCGAGCCCATTTATACCCAT
ATAAATCAGCATCCATGTTGGAATTTAATCGCGGCCTAGAGCAAGACGTTTCCCGTTGAATATGGCTCAT
ACTCTTCCTTTTTCAATATTATTGAAGCATTTATCAGGGTTATTGTCTCATGAGCGGATACATATTTGAA
TGTATTTAGAAAAATAAACAAATAGGGGTTCCGCGCACATTTCCCCGAAAAGTGCCACCTGACGTCTAAG
AAACCATTATTATCATGACATTAACCTATAAAAATAGGCGTATCACGAGGCCCTTTCGTC
Features (pLannotate 1.2.2; 10 found; start..end, strand, type, name):
    137..236     +  misc_feature   bom (fragment): basis of mobility region from pBR322
    242..399     -  CDS            lacZα (fragment): LacZα fragment of β-galactosidase; lacZ fragment
    708..724     -  protein_bind   lac operator: The lac repressor binds to the lac operator to inhibit transcription in E. coli. This inhibition can be relieved by adding lactose or isopropyl-β-D-thiogalactopyranoside (IPTG). lac repressor encoded by lacI
    732..762     -  promoter       lac promoter: promoter for the E. coli lac operon
    777..798     -  protein_bind   CAP binding site: CAP binding activates transcription in the presence of cAMP. E. coli catabolite activator protein
    811..903     -  CDS            lacI (fragment): lac repressor; lacI; The lac repressor binds to the lac operator to inhibit transcription in E. coli. This inhibition can be relieved by adding lactose or isopropyl-β-D-thiogalactopyranoside (IPTG).
   1086..1674    -  rep_origin     ori: high-copy-number ColE1/pMB1/pBR322/pUC origin of replication
   1845..2660    -  CDS            KanR: aminoglycoside phosphotransferase; aph(3')-Ia; confers resistance to kanamycin in bacteria or G418 (Geneticin®) in eukaryotes
   2661..2765    -  promoter       AmpR promoter: bla
   2860..35      +  CDS            rop (fragment) (across the origin): Rop protein, which maintains plasmids at low copy number; rop
