[The description below was written by a language model from this plasmid's Addgene catalogue record and pLannotate feature annotations shown in this document.]
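Description:
pUC57-Kan_GY11_00137731 is a small, high-copy E. coli cloning plasmid that serves as a Level 0 module in a Golden Gate assembly system. It is built on the pUC57-Kan backbone and replicates from a pUC-type ColE1/pMB1 origin. Selection is with kanamycin, through an aph(3')-Ia aminoglycoside phosphotransferase gene that the annotation places directly downstream of the bla (AmpR) promoter. The feature table also picks up short remnants of the bom region, rop and lacI. These are fragments carried over from the pBR322/pUC lineage rather than functional genes.

The insert, GY11_00137731, comes from the rice blast fungus Magnaporthe oryzae (the species is entered in the record's mutation field). The associated publication describes a clone resource of M. oryzae effectors that share sequence and structural similarity across host-specific lineages, so the insert is presumably one of these effector sequences. It was placed at the EcoRV site of the polylinker. The annotation tool did not recognise the insert. Its likely position is the unannotated gap between the lacZα fragment and the lac operator/lac promoter/CAP site. This placement interrupts lacZα, which fits with lacZ being listed as a screening marker, and the insert can be sequenced from the flanking M13 forward and reverse primer sites. The full sequence is 2,860 nt against a 2,626 bp backbone, which implies a short insert of a few hundred base pairs.

The plasmid carries no eukaryotic promoter, tag or terminator. As a Level 0 part, it is meant to donate its coding module by Type IIS restriction-ligation into higher-level expression vectors. The record does not state which Type IIS enzyme or which overhangs flank the module.
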