Addgene plasmid #121356: pUC57-Kan_GY11_00137731
Purpose: Level 0 Golden-Gate compatible vector
Depositing lab: Sophien Kamoun. Depositing organization: Sainsbury Laboratory, Norwich. Publication: A Clone Resource of Magnaporthe oryzae Effectors That Share Sequence and Structural Similarities Across Host-Specific Lineages. Petit-Houdenot Y, Langner T, Harant A, Win J, Kamoun S. Mol Plant Microbe Interact. 2020 Aug;33(8):1032-1035. doi: 10.1094/MPMI-03-20-0052-A. Epub 2020 Jun 22. PubMed 32460610.
Backbone
  Vector backbone: pUC57-Kan
  Backbone size w/o insert (bp): 2626
  Vector type: Golden Gate
  Selectable markers: lacZ
Growth in bacteria
  Bacterial resistance: Kanamycin, 50 μg/mL
  Growth temperature: 37°C
  Growth strain: DH5alpha
  Copy number: High Copy
Gene/Insert
  Gene/Insert name: GY11_00137731
  Mutation: Magnaporthe oryzae
  Cloning method: Restriction Enzyme; 5′ cloning site EcoRV (unknown if destroyed); 3′ cloning site EcoRV (unknown if destroyed)
  Sequencing primers: 5′ M13Fw; 3′ M13Rv
Terms and licenses: Academic/Nonprofit Terms; Industry Terms: Not Available to Industry
How to cite: pUC57-Kan_GY11_00137731 was a gift from Sophien Kamoun (Addgene plasmid # 121356 ; http://n2t.net/addgene:121356 ; RRID:Addgene_121356)
