>Addgene plasmid #121356 | pUC57-Kan_GY11_00137731 | depositor partial sequence | sequence record 230964 | GY11_00137731
TTGGTCTCTAATGGAATTGTGTACTATTGATATTTTGTTTAGAGGTAGAAGAGTTACTTTTAGAAATATT
CCATCTGGTTCTTTTCAACAAACTGAAGTTCAAGGTAAAAGATGTATTATTTCTGTTGATGATTCTTGTC
AACCAACTCAAGTTGGTTTGGATCAAAATTATTGGTCTGTTAAATTGAGAGAAGAAGCTTTGGGTTTGTG
AGCTTAGAGACCAA
