>Addgene plasmid #121356 | pUC57-Kan_GY11_00137731 | depositor partial sequence | sequence record 230965 | empty_vector
TCGCGCGTTTCGGTGATGACGGTGAAAACCTCTGACACATGCAGCTCCCGGAGACGGTCACAGCTTGTCT
GTAAGCGGATGCCGGGAGCAGACAAGCCCGTCAGGGCGCGTCAGCGGGTGTTGGCGGGTGTCGGGGCTGG
CTTAACTATGCGGCATCAGAGCAGATTGTACTGAGAGTGCACCATATGCGGTGTGAAATACCGCACAGAT
GCGTAAGGAGAAAATACCGCATCAGGCGCCATTCGCCATTCAGGCTGCGCAACTGTTGGGAAGGGCGATC
GGTGCGGGCCTCTTCGCTATTACGCCAGCTGGCGAAAGGGGGATGTGCTGCAAGGCGATTAAGTTGGGTA
ACGCCAGGGTTTTCCCAGTCACGACGTTGTAAAACGACGGCCAGTGAATTGACGCGTATTGGGATATCCC
AATGGCGCGCCGAGCTTGGCTCGAGCATGGTCATAGCTGTTTCCTGTGTGAAATTGTTATCCGCTCACAA
TTCCACACAACATACGAGCCGGAAGCATAAAGTGTAAAGCCTGGGGTGCCTAATGAGTGAGCTAACTCAC
ATTAATTGCGTTGCGCTCACTGCCCGCTTTCCAGTCGGGAAACCTGTCGTGCCAGCTGCATTAATGAATC
GGCCAACGCGCGGGGAGAGGCGGTTTGCGTATTGGGCGCTCTTCCGCTTCCTCGCTCACTGACTCGCTGC
GCTCGGTCGTTCGGCTGCGGCGAGCGGTATCAGCTCACTCAAAGGCGGTAATACGGTTATCCACAGAATC
AGGGGATAACGCAGGAAAGAACATGTGAGCAAAAGGCCAGCAAAAGGCCAGGAACCGTAAAAAGGCCGCG
TTGCTGGCGTTTTTCCATAGGCTCCGCCCCCCTGACGAGCATCACAAAAATCGACGCTCAAGTCAGAGGT
GGCGAAACCCGACAGGACTATAAAGATACCAGGCGTTTCCCCCTGGAAGCTCCCTCGTGCGCTCTCCTGT
TCCGACCCTGCCGCTTACCGGATACCTGTCCGCCTTTCTCCCTTCGGGAAGCGTGGCGCTTTCTCATAGC
TCACGCTGTAGGTATCTCAGTTCGGTGTAGGTCGTTCGCTCCAAGCTGGGCTGTGTGCACGAACCCCCCG
TTCAGCCCGACCGCTGCGCCTTATCCGGTAACTATCGTCTTGAGTCCAACCCGGTAAGACACGACTTATC
GCCACTGGCAGCAGCCACTGGTAACAGGATTAGCAGAGCGAGGTATGTAGGCGGTGCTACAGAGTTCTTG
AAGTGGTGGCCTAACTACGGCTACACTAGAAGAACAGTATTTGGTATCTGCGCTCTGCTGAAGCCAGTTA
CCTTCGGAAAAAGAGTTGGTAGCTCTTGATCCGGCAAACAAACCACCGCTGGTAGCGGTGGTTTTTTTGT
TTGCAAGCAGCAGATTACGCGCAGAAAAAAAGGATCTCAAGAAGATCCTTTGATCTTTTCTACGGGGTCT
GACGCTCAGTGGAACGAAAACTCACGTTAAGGGATTTTGGTCATGAGATTATCAAAAAGGATCTTCACCT
AGATCCTTTTAAATTAAAAATGAAGTTTTAAATCAATCTAAAGTATATATGAGTAAACTTGGTCTGACAG
TTAGAAAAACTCATCGAGCATCAAATGAAACTGCAATTTATTCATATCAGGATTATCAATACCATATTTT
TGAAAAAGCCGTTTCTGTAATGAAGGAGAAAACTCACCGAGGCAGTTCCATAGGATGGCAAGATCCTGGT
ATCGGTCTGCGATTCCGACTCGTCCAACATCAATACAACCTATTAATTTCCCCTCGTCAAAAATAAGGTT
ATCAAGTGAGAAATCACCATGAGTGACGACTGAATCCGGTGAGAATGGCAAAAGTTTATGCATTTCTTTC
CAGACTTGTTCAACAGGCCAGCCATTACGCTCGTCATCAAAATCACTCGCATCAACCAAACCGTTATTCA
TTCGTGATTGCGCCTGAGCGAGACGAAATACGCGATCGCTGTTAAAAGGACAATTACAAACAGGAATCGA
ATGCAACCGGCGCAGGAACACTGCCAGCGCATCAACAATATTTTCACCTGAATCAGGATATTCTTCTAAT
ACCTGGAATGCTGTTTTCCCAGGGATCGCAGTGGTGAGTAACCATGCATCATCAGGAGTACGGATAAAAT
GCTTGATGGTCGGAAGAGGCATAAATTCCGTCAGCCAGTTTAGTCTGACCATCTCATCTGTAACATCATT
GGCAACGCTACCTTTGCCATGTTTCAGAAACAACTCTGGCGCATCGGGCTTCCCATACAATCGATAGATT
GTCGCACCTGATTGCCCGACATTATCGCGAGCCCATTTATACCCATATAAATCAGCATCCATGTTGGAAT
TTAATCGCGGCCTAGAGCAAGACGTTTCCCGTTGAATATGGCTCATACTCTTCCTTTTTCAATATTATTG
AAGCATTTATCAGGGTTATTGTCTCATGAGCGGATACATATTTGAATGTATTTAGAAAAATAAACAAATA
GGGGTTCCGCGCACATTTCCCCGAAAAGTGCCACCTGACGTCTAAGAAACCATTATTATCATGACATTAA
CCTATAAAAATAGGCGTATCACGAGGCCCTTTCGTC
