>Addgene plasmid #121356 | pUC57-Kan_GY11_00137731 | addgene partial sequence | sequence record 238247 | M13-F20 5'-TGTAAAACGACGGCCAGT-3'
TTGGTCTCTAAGCTCACAAACCCAAAGCTTCTTCTCTCAATTTAACAGACCAATAATTTTGATCCAAACC
AACTTGAGTTGGTTGACAAGAATCATCAACAGAAATAATACATCTTTTACCTTGAACTTCAGTTTGTTGA
AAAGAACCAGATGGAATATTTCTAAAAGTAACTCTTCTACCTCTAAACAAAATATCAATAGTACACAATT
CCATTAGAGACCAAGTTCCATCCCAATGGCGCGCCGAGCTTGGCTCGAGCATGGTCATAGCTGTTTCCTG
TGTGAAATTGTTATCCGCTCACAATTCCACACAACATACGAGCCGGAAGCATAAAGTGTAAAGCCTGGGG
TGCCTAATGAGTGAGCTAACTCACATTAATTGCGTTGCGCTCACTGCCCGCTTTCCAGTCGGGAAACCTG
TCGTGCCAGCTGCATTAATGAATCGGCCAACGCGCGGGGAGAGGCGGTTTGCGTATTGGGCGCTCTTCCG
CTTCCTCGCTCACTGACTCGCTGCGCTCGGTCGTTCGGCTGCGGCGAGCGGTATCAGCTCACTCAAAGGC
GGTAATACGGTTATCCACAGAATCAGGGGATAACGCAGGAAAGAACATGTGAGCAAAAGGCCAGCAAAAG
GCCAGGAACCGTAAAAAGGCCGCGTTGCTGGCGTTTTTCCATAGGCTCCGCCCCCCTGACGAGCATCACA
AAAATCGACGCTCAAGTCAGAGGTGGCGAAACCCGACAGGACTATAAAGATACCAGGCGTTTCCCCCTGG
AAGCTCCCTCGTGCGCTCTCCTGTTCCGACCCTGCCGCTTACCGGATACCTGTCCGCCTTTCTCCCTTCG
GGAAGCGTGGCGCTTTCTCATAGCTCACGCTGTAGGTATCTCAGTTCGGTGTAGGTCGTTCGCTCCAAGC
TGGGCTGTGTGCACGAACCCCCCGTTCAGCCCGAC
